Addgene plasmid #191360: pHAGE-IRES-puro-NLS-dHgm4Cas13b-EGFP-NLS
Purpose: Overexpression of NLS-dHgm4Cas13b-EGFP-NLS in human cells
Depositing lab: Ling-Ling Chen. Depositing organization: CAS Center for Excellence in Molecular Cell Science. Publication: Multi-color RNA imaging with CRISPR-Cas13b systems in living cells. Yang LZ, Gao BQ, Huang Y, Wang Y, Yang L, Chen LL. Cell Insight. 2022 Jun 15;1(4):100044. doi: 10.1016/j.cellin.2022.100044. eCollection 2022 Aug. PubMed 37192858.
Backbone
  Vector backbone: pHAGE
  Vector type: Mammalian Expression
Growth in bacteria
  Bacterial resistance: Ampicillin, 100 μg/mL
  Growth temperature: 37°C
  Growth strain: NEB Stable
  Copy number: High Copy
Gene/Insert
  Gene/Insert name: NLS-dHgm4Cas13b-EGFP-NLS
  Species: Synthetic
  Tag / fusion protein: EGFP (C terminal on insert)
  Cloning method: Unknown
Terms and licenses: Academic/Nonprofit Terms; Industry Terms: Not Available to Industry
How to cite: pHAGE-IRES-puro-NLS-dHgm4Cas13b-EGFP-NLS was a gift from Ling-Ling Chen (Addgene plasmid # 191360 ; http://n2t.net/addgene:191360 ; RRID:Addgene_191360)
