[The description below was written by a language model from this plasmid's Addgene catalogue record and pLannotate feature annotations shown in this document.]
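Description:
pHAGE-IRES-puro-NLS-dHgm4Cas13b-EGFP-NLS is a roughly 12.6 kb HIV-1-derived lentiviral transfer plasmid built on the pHAGE backbone and catalogued as a mammalian expression vector for overexpressing a fluorescent, catalytically dead Cas13b in human cells. In bacteria it is maintained through a high-copy ColE1/pUC-type origin and selected with ampicillin via the bla gene. The lentiviral framework comprises a truncated 5' LTR, the Ψ packaging signal with a gag fragment, the Rev response element for Rev-dependent nuclear export of the genomic RNA, the cPPT/CTS element, and a self-inactivating ΔU3 3' LTR. This allows the cassette to be packaged into virus and integrated, as well as delivered by direct transfection.

The payload is driven by the strong constitutive human EF-1α promoter. The annotation tool leaves the roughly 3.4 kb between the promoter and EGFP unlabelled; by the catalogue entry this region should hold the N-terminal NLS and the synthetic dHgm4Cas13b coding sequence, fused at its C terminus to EGFP and followed by a second NLS. A 3xFLAG epitope, not mentioned in the catalogue fields, is annotated just downstream of EGFP. An EMCV IRES then permits translation of puromycin N-acetyltransferase from the same transcript, linking drug resistance to expression of the fusion protein, and a WPRE enhances transcript expression. The nuclear-targeted dCas13b-EGFP fusion would retain guide-directed RNA binding without cleavage. According to the associated publication title, it serves as one component of a multi-colour Cas13b system for imaging RNAs in living cells. The guide RNA is not encoded in any annotated feature here and would presumably be supplied separately.
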