Features (pLannotate 1.2.2; 25 found; start..end, strand, type, name):
    377..634     +  LTR            5' LTR (truncated): truncated 5' long terminal repeat (LTR) from HIV-1
    681..806     +  misc_feature   HIV-1 Ψ: packaging signal of human immunodeficiency virus type 1
    790..1128    +  CDS            HIV-1 gag (fragment): gag protein from human immunodeficiency virus 1; gag
   1303..1536    +  misc_feature   RRE: The Rev response element (RRE) of HIV-1 allows for Rev-dependent mRNA export from the nucleus to the cytoplasm.
   1913..2013    +  CDS            Rev (fragment): human immunodeficiency virus 1 (HIV-1) Rev protein; rev; enhances nuclear export of unspliced and incompletely spliced viral mRNAs
   2058..2175    +  misc_feature   cPPT/CTS: central polypurine tract and central termination sequence of HIV-1
   2223..3401    +  promoter       EF-1α promoter: strong constitutive promoter for human elongation factor EF-1α
   6867..7583    +  CDS            EGFP: EGFP is a basic (constitutively fluorescent) green fluorescent protein published in 1996, derived from Aequorea victoria. It is reported to be a rapidly-maturing weak dimer with moderate acid sensitivity.
   7677..7742    +  CDS            3xFLAG: three tandem FLAG® epitope tags, followed by an enterokinase cleavage site
   7854..8316    +  misc_feature   IRES: internal ribosome entry site (IRES) of the encephalomyocarditis virus (EMCV)
   8336..8935    +  CDS            PuroR: puromycin N-acetyltransferase; pac from Streptomyces alboniger; confers resistance to puromycin
   8954..9542    +  misc_feature   WPRE: woodchuck hepatitis virus posttranscriptional regulatory element
   9550..9615    +  CDS            nef (fragment): NEF_HV1Z2 - Experimental evidence at protein level: Swiss-Prot protein existence level 1. Extracellular Nef protein targets CD4(+) T-lymphocytes for apoptosis by interacting with CXCR4 surface receptors. From Human immunodeficiency virus type 1 group M subtype D (isolate Z2/CDC-Z34) (HIV-1).
   9617..9850    +  LTR            3' LTR (ΔU3): self-inactivating 3' long terminal repeat (LTR) from HIV-1
  10055..10159   +  promoter       AmpR promoter: bla
  10160..11020   +  CDS            AmpR: β-lactamase; bla; confers resistance to ampicillin, carbenicillin, and related antibiotics
  11191..11779   +  rep_origin     ori: high-copy-number ColE1/pMB1/pBR322/pUC origin of replication
  11962..12016   +  CDS            lacI (fragment): lac repressor; lacI; The lac repressor binds to the lac operator to inhibit transcription in E. coli. This inhibition can be relieved by adding lactose or isopropyl-β-D-thiogalactopyranoside (IPTG).
  12022..12115   +  rep_origin     SV40 ori (fragment): SV40 origin of replication
  12140..12177   +  CDS            lacI (fragment): lac repressor; lacI; The lac repressor binds to the lac operator to inhibit transcription in E. coli. This inhibition can be relieved by adding lactose or isopropyl-β-D-thiogalactopyranoside (IPTG).
  12190..12211   +  protein_bind   CAP binding site: CAP binding activates transcription in the presence of cAMP. E. coli catabolite activator protein
  12226..12256   +  promoter       lac promoter: promoter for the E. coli lac operon
  12260..12282   +  protein_bind   lac operator (fragment): The lac repressor binds to the lac operator to inhibit transcription in E. coli. This inhibition can be relieved by adding lactose or isopropyl-β-D-thiogalactopyranoside (IPTG). lac repressor encoded by lacI
  12314..12397   +  polyA_signal   SV40 poly(A) signal (fragment): SV40 polyadenylation signal
  12564..329     +  CDS            nef (fragment) (across the origin): NEF_HV1BR - Experimental evidence at protein level: Swiss-Prot protein existence level 1. Extracellular Nef protein targets CD4(+) T-lymphocytes for apoptosis by interacting with CXCR4 surface receptors (PubMed:14990729). From Human immunodeficiency virus type 1 group M subtype B (isolate BRU/LAI) (HIV-1).
>Addgene plasmid #191360 | pHAGE-IRES-puro-NLS-dHgm4Cas13b-EGFP-NLS | addgene full sequence | sequence record 375393 | Addgene NGS Result
TGGAAGGGCTAATTCACTCCCAAAGAAGACAAGATATCCTTGATCTGTGGATCTACCACACACAAGGCTA
CTTCCCTGATTAGCAGAACTACACACCAGGGCCAGGGGTCAGATATCCACTGACCTTTGGATGGTGCTAC
AAGCTAGTACCAGTTGAGCCAGATAAGGTAGAAGAGGCCAATAAAGGAGAGAACACCAGCTTGTTACACC
CTGTGAGCCTGCATGGGATGGATGACCCGGAGAGAGAAGTGTTAGAGTGGAGGTTTGACAGCCGCCTAGC
ATTTCATCACGTGGCCCGAGAGCTGCATCCGGAGTACTTCAAGAACTGCTGATATCGAGCTTGCTACAAG
GGACTTTCCGCTGGGGACTTTCCAGGGAGGCGTGGCCTGGGCGGGACTGGGGAGTGGCGAGCCCTCAGAT
CCTGCATATAAGCAGCTGCTTTTTGCCTGTACTGGGTCTCTCTGGTTAGACCAGATCTGAGCCTGGGAGC
TCTCTGGCTAACTAGGGAACCCACTGCTTAAGCCTCAATAAAGCTTGCCTTGAGTGCTTCAAGTAGTGTG
TGCCCGTCTGTTGTGTGACTCTGGTAACTAGAGATCCCTCAGACCCTTTTAGTCAGTGTGGAAAATCTCT
AGCAGTGGCGCCCGAACAGGGACTTGAAAGCGAAAGGGAAACCAGAGGAGCTCTCTCGACGCAGGACTCG
GCTTGCTGAAGCGCGCACGGCAAGAGGCGAGGGGCGGCGACTGGTGAGTACGCCAAAAATTTTGACTAGC
GGAGGCTAGAAGGAGAGAGATGGGTGCGAGAGCGTCAGTATTAAGCGGGGGAGAATTAGATCGCGATGGG
AAAAAATTCGGTTAAGGCCAGGGGGAAAGAAAAAATATAAATTAAAACATATAGTATGGGCAAGCAGGGA
GCTAGAACGATTCGCAGTTAATCCTGGCCTGTTAGAAACATCAGAAGGCTGTAGACAAATACTGGGACAG
CTACAACCATCCCTTCAGACAGGATCAGAAGAACTTAGATCATTATATAATACAGTAGCAACCCTCTATT
GTGTGCATCAAAGGATAGAGATAAAAGACACCAAGGAAGCTTTAGACAAGATAGAGGAAGAGCAAAACAA
AAGTAAGACCACCGCACAGCAAGCGGCCGGCCGCTGATCTTCAGACCTGGAGGAGGAGATATGAGGGACA
ATTGGAGAAGTGAATTATATAAATATAAAGTAGTAAAAATTGAACCATTAGGAGTAGCACCCACCAAGGC
AAAGAGAAGAGTGGTGCAGAGAGAAAAAAGAGCAGTGGGAATAGGAGCTTTGTTCCTTGGGTTCTTGGGA
GCAGCAGGAAGCACTATGGGCGCAGCGTCAATGACGCTGACGGTACAGGCCAGACAATTATTGTCTGGTA
TAGTGCAGCAGCAGAACAATTTGCTGAGGGCTATTGAGGCGCAACAGCATCTGTTGCAACTCACAGTCTG
GGGCATCAAGCAGCTCCAGGCAAGAATCCTGGCTGTGGAAAGATACCTAAAGGATCAACAGCTCCTGGGG
ATTTGGGGTTGCTCTGGAAAACTCATTTGCACCACTGCTGTGCCTTGGAATGCTAGTTGGAGTAATAAAT
CTCTGGAACAGATTTGGAATCACACGACCTGGATGGAGTGGGACAGAGAAATTAACAATTACACAAGCTT
AATACACTCCTTAATTGAAGAATCGCAAAACCAGCAAGAAAAGAATGAACAAGAATTATTGGAATTAGAT
AAATGGGCAAGTTTGTGGAATTGGTTTAACATAACAAATTGGCTGTGGTATATAAAATTATTCATAATGA
TAGTAGGAGGCTTGGTAGGTTTAAGAATAGTTTTTGCTGTACTTTCTATAGTGAATAGAGTTAGGCAGGG
ATATTCACCATTATCGTTTCAGACCCACCTCCCAACCCCGAGGGGACCCGACAGGCCCGAAGGAATAGAA
GAAGAAGGTGGAGAGAGAGACAGAGACAGATCCATTCGATTAGTGAACGGATCTCGACGGTATCGCCGAA
TTCACAAATGGCAGTATTCATCCACAATTTTAAAAGAAAAGGGGGGATTGGGGGGTACAGTGCAGGGGAA
AGAATAGTAGACATAATAGCAACAGACATACAAACTAAAGAATTACAAAAACAAATTACAAAAATTCAAA
ATTTTCGGGTTTATTACAGGGACAGCAGAGATCCAGTTTGGACTAGTCGTGAGGCTCCGGTGCCCGTCAG
TGGGCAGAGCGCACATCGCCCACAGTCCCCGAGAAGTTGGGGGGAGGGGTCGGCAATTGAACCGGTGCCT
AGAGAAGGTGGCGCGGGGTAAACTGGGAAAGTGATGTCGTGTACTGGCTCCGCCTTTTTCCCGAGGGTGG
GGGAGAACCGTATATAAGTGCAGTAGTCGCCGTGAACGTTCTTTTTCGCAACGGGTTTGCCGCCAGAACA
CAGGTAAGTGCCGTGTGTGGTTCCCGCGGGCCTGGCCTCTTTACGGGTTATGGCCCTTGCGTGCCTTGAA
TTACTTCCACCTGGCTGCAGTACGTGATTCTTGATCCCGAGCTTCGGGTTGGAAGTGGGTGGGAGAGTTC
GAGGCCTTGCGCTTAAGGAGCCCCTTCGCCTCGTGCTTGAGTTGAGGCCTGGCCTGGGCGCTGGGGCCGC
CGCGTGCGAATCTGGTGGCACCTTCGCGCCTGTCTCGCTGCTTTCGATAAGTCTCTAGCCATTTAAAATT
TTTGATGACCTGCTGCGACGCTTTTTTTCTGGCAAGATAGTCTTGTAAATGCGGGCCAAGATCTGCACAC
TGGTATTTCGGTTTTTGGGGCCGCGGGCGGCGACGGGGCCCGTGCGTCCCAGCGCACATGTTCGGCGAGG
CGGGGCCTGCGAGCGCGGCCACCGAGAATCGGACGGGGGTAGTCTCAAGCTGGCCGGCCTGCTCTGGTGC
CTGGCCTCGCGCCGCCGTGTATCGCCCCGCCCTGGGCGGCAAGGCTGGCCCGGTCGGCACCAGTTGCGTG
AGCGGAAAGATGGCCGCTTCCCGGCCCTGCTGCAGGGAGCTCAAAATGGAGGACGCGGCGCTCGGGAGAG
CGGGCGGGTGAGTCACCCACACAAAGGAAAAGGGCCTTTCCGTCCTCAGCCGTCGCTTCATGTGACTCCA
CGGAGTACCGGGCGCCGTCCAGGCACCTCGATTAGTTCTCGAGCTTTTGGAGTACGTCGTCTTTAGGTTG
GGGGGAGGGGTTTTATGCGATGGAGTTTCCCCACACTGAGTGGGTGGAGACTGAAGTTAGGCCAGCTTGG
CACTTGATGTAATTCTCCTTGGAATTTGCCCTTTTTGAGTTTGGATCTTGGTTCATTCTCAAGCCTCAGA
CAGTGGTTCAAAGTTTTTTTCTTCCATTTCAGGTGTCGTGAAGCGGCCGCATGAAGCGACCTGCCGCCAC
AAAGAAGGCTGGACAGGCTAAGAAGAAGAAAGCTAGCATGAAGATCCCCCAGATCATCGAGAACAACAAG
CACCTGTTCGGCGCCTACAGCACTATGGCCCTGAGCAACATTCGCAACATCCTGGATCACATCGCCACCC
TGGCTGACATCGAAAATGACTTCTACAGCGATAGCGACTCTTATTGGTACCACCCATGCATCAAGATCAT
CGACCCTCGGAACAACTGCACCGACGCCGCCAAGGCTGATTTCGTGATCGAGAAGATTAAGTCTCATTTC
CCATTCGTGCCAATCGTGGCCGAGGCCCAGAGGCAGTCCGATATCCTGAGAGCCAAGAAGCAGCTGGACA
TCGCCGTGAGAAATAGGGATTACCAGAAGCAGGAGGAGCTGAAGCACCGGCAGAAGTCCCTGCTGTCCGT
GACCAATGCCGATATCTACCGGGTGCTGAATAACATGCTGTGGGTGCTGGCCAACTACGCCAACCAGACC
GTGGCCTACCTGATCAGCGACATCAAGTTCGAAGATGGTTCCGACTTTCTCAATTATAACGAGCAGCCTC
TGTCCCGGATGCTGAATAACTACTTCACCATCGCCCTCCGGGACACCGCTAACAAGTACAGCTATAGCCC
TGAGGCCCTGAGCTTCATCCAGTCAAGTAGGTATAAGACTGAGAATCGGCGGAAAATCCTGGACACAGAC
TTTTTCCTGTCTATCCAGCACAACAACAGCGATACTAACCCTAAGAACCTTCACCTGTCCGGCGTGGGCG
TGGCCCTGCTGATTTGTCTGTTTCTGGAGAAAAAATATGTGAATGTGTTTCTGCAGAAGCTGCCCATCTA
CGGACCCTACAAGAAGCAGTCCATGGAGGCCAACATCATCAGACAGAGCTTTTCCATCCACACCGTGAAG
CTGCCAAAGGAGCGGATTGTCTCTGAAAAGAGCGACTTCACCATTGCACTGGATATGCTGAACGAGCTGA
AGAGATGCCCCAAGCAGTTGTTTAGCACCCTGTCCTACGCTGACCAGAACGCCTTCAGAATCGTGAGCAG
TGATATGAGCGACGTGCTGCAGGTGAGGCATACTGACCGGTTCGCCCAGTTAAGCCTGGAGTACATCGAT
CGGCGGGAACTGTTTAGCGACATTAGATTTCACCTGAACATGGGCAAGCTGCGGTACCTGAAAACCGCTG
ACAAGCACTGCATCGATGGTGTGTCTAGGGTGAGAGTGCTGGAGGGTAAAATTAACGCCTTTGGCCGCAT
TCATGAGTTTGAGGCCAGGCGGAAGGAGCAGGGATTCGTGGAGTGGCACGAGCAGGCAGCCCGGCTGATC
AAGACCAATAAGAATATCGAAATCAGGGACTTTGAGCACGTGAAGCGCGACGACGCCACACCCGATAGCT
ACCCCTACATTATTGACACTTACACCCACTATCTGCTGGAGAATAATAAGATCGAGATGAGGTTTGGCGA
CTACCTCCCAAAACTGGTGAAGGTGGACGACCAGAAGTGGACCGTGTACAACGAAATGCCCACATGTTGC
ATGTCCGCCCTGGAGCTGCCCGCCATGATGTTCCACATGATGCTGTGCGGCAGCGAAGCAACAGAGCATC
TGATCAAGGCCGAGGTGGAGAAGTATAAGAAGCTCTTTGGCGCCATGGCTAACGGCACACTGTCTAAGGA
GAATATCGGCAACTTCGAGATTGCCATGGAGGACCTGCCAAAGAAAGTGATCGACTGCGTGAATAGGAAG
AAGTCTGGGAAGTCTTTTGTCAAGCAGATTAAGAAGGAGATCGCCGAGATGCTGGCCGACACCAACCTGA
GGATTGTGAGACTGAAGTCCGATAAGCGCAGCGTGGCCTCCACCCAGAATAAGATGGGCAAACGGGGCTT
TAGAAGCATTCAGCCCGGCAAGCTGGCCGACTGGCTCGCCGCCGATATCGTGAAACACCAGCCTAGCCTG
TTTAGCGGCGACGACTACGGTACCGATAGGATTACCGGCATGAATTACCGGGTCATGCAGTCTACTATCG
CTACCTTCAATGCTGCCACCCCCGAGCACAGCCTGGACGAGCTGAAAAGAGTGTTTAGCGCCGCACAGCT
GATTCAATGTCAGGAGAGGGAGCACCCTTTTCTCCAGAAGGCCCTGAATCGCAATCCCCAGAACACCATC
GACTTCTACGAGTTCTATCTGCAGGCTAAGAGAGCTTACTATCAGTCCCTGCGGCAGTCTATCGAGAACG
GCGAGGACGTGAAACTGCCATACCTGAACCCTGATCGCAATAAGTGGGTGAGGAGAGGGGCCAGCTTTTA
CAGCACCATGGGAGATATCTACCTGGAGGACATGCCCATTGAGCTGCCAAGGCAGATGTTCGACAAGGAG
ATCAAGAAGGCCCTGGCCCAGCTGCCTTCCATGAAGGGCGTGGATATGAAGCAGAGCAACGTGACCTTCC
TGATCGCCGAGTACCTCAAGAGAGAACTGAAGGATGACTTTCAGCCATTTTATCAGTGGAACAGAAATTA
CAGGTTTACAGACATGATGATTTGCGAGGAGAACTGCGACACCAAGGCCCTGGCATCCAAATTCATCCCT
CTGGAGCTCCGCGAGGAGATCTGGGAGAAGCGGGGCGAGCTGAAAGATGCCTACAAAAGATGGGCTTTCG
GCAGACTGAATAAGAATCCTGATATCAAGCGGCTGAGCCCTGCCGAGAAGGACGAACTGCTGGAAAAGCG
CATCGCCAAGTGTCGCAACGAGTACCAGAAGTCCGAGAAGATCATTCGGAGATACAAGGTGCAGGATGTC
CTGATGTTCATGATGGTCAAGTCCATGTTTGCTCAGGGAGTGTTCACCGCCGAGTCCAAGGAGTTTGCCC
TGTCCACAATCACCCCTGACGCCGAGCGGGGCATTCTGTCCGAAGTGGTGCCCATCGATTTCAAGTTTTC
CATCGACGGAAAGACCTACACCATCCACTCCAACGGCATGAAGATCAAGAACTACGGCGATTTTTACAAG
CTGATCAACGACAAGAGAATGAAGTCTCTGCTGAATATCGTGACCCACTCTACTATCGAGAAGGACCTGC
TGGAGAAGGAGTTTAGCACCTACGACGATAAGAGACCTGAGGCCGTGGAGATCATCTTCGAGTTTGAGAA
GGCCGCCTACGAGAAGCACCCCGAGCTGAAGGAGCTGCTGACTCCCGAGCGCAAGTTTGATTTCAGGGCC
CTGCTGGAGGAGCTCCAGGCCAAGTCTGACCTGTCTCAGATCGATGCCAGATATCTGAGCCAGATCGCCA
ACGCCTTCAACGCCAACGCCTACCCCCGGAATCTGAAGATCACATCCAACATCCCTGAGATCGCCCAGGA
GATGGTGAACATCTTCAGGATCACCGACCCCTACAAGAAAGGCAAGAAGAGTCTAGAGGCGCTACCGGTC
GCCACCATGGTGAGCAAGGGCGAGGAGCTGTTCACCGGGGTGGTGCCCATCCTGGTCGAGCTGGACGGCG
ACGTAAACGGCCACAAGTTCAGCGTGTCCGGCGAGGGCGAGGGCGATGCCACCTACGGCAAGCTGACCCT
GAAGTTCATCTGCACCACCGGCAAGCTGCCCGTGCCCTGGCCCACCCTCGTGACCACCCTGACCTACGGC
GTGCAGTGCTTCAGCCGCTACCCCGACCACATGAAGCAGCACGACTTCTTCAAGTCCGCCATGCCCGAAG
GCTACGTCCAGGAGCGCACCATCTTCTTCAAGGACGACGGCAACTACAAGACCCGCGCCGAGGTGAAGTT
CGAGGGCGACACCCTGGTGAACCGCATCGAGCTGAAGGGCATCGACTTCAAGGAGGACGGCAACATCCTG
GGGCACAAGCTGGAGTACAACTACAACAGCCACAACGTCTATATCATGGCCGACAAGCAGAAGAACGGCA
TCAAGGTGAACTTCAAGATCCGCCACAACATCGAGGACGGCAGCGTGCAGCTCGCCGACCACTACCAGCA
GAACACCCCCATCGGCGACGGCCCCGTGCTGCTGCCCGACAACCACTACCTGAGCACCCAGTCCGCCCTG
AGCAAAGACCCCAACGAGAAGCGCGATCACATGGTCCTGCTGGAGTTCGTGACCGCCGCCGGGATCACTC
TCGGCATGGACGAGCTGTACAAGTCGAATTCTAAGCCAGGATTCCATATGAAGCGACCTGCCGCCACAAA
GAAGGCTGGACAGGCTAAGAAGAAGAAACAACGCGTGCAGCTAAGCGACTACAAAGACCATGACGGTGAT
TATAAAGATCATGACATCGATTACAAGGATGACGATGACAAGTAAGGATCCCTCCCCCCCCCCTAACGTT
ACTGGCCGAAGCCGCTTGGAATAAGGCCGGTGTGCGTTTGTCTATATGTTATTTTCCACCATATTGCCGT
CTTTTGGCAATGTGAGGGCCCGGAAACCTGGCCCTGTCTTCTTGACGAGCATTCCTAGGGGTCTTTCCCC
TCTCGCCAAAGGAATGCAAGGTCTGTTGAATGTCGTGAAGGAAGCAGTTCCTCTGGAAGCTTCTTGAAGA
CAAACAACGTCTGTAGCGACCCTTTGCAGGCAGCGGAACCCCCCACCTGGCGACAGGTGCCTCTGCGGCC
AAAAGCCACGTGTATAAGATACACCTGCAAAGGCGGCACAACCCCAGTGCCACGTTGTGAGTTGGATAGT
TGTGGAAAGAGTCAAATGGCTCTCCTCAAGCGTATTCAACAAGGGGCTGAAGGATGCCCAGAAGGTACCC
CATTGTATGGGATCTGATCTGGGGCCTCGGTGCACATGCTTTACATGTGTTTAGTCGAGGTTAAAAAAAC
GTCTAGGCCCCCCGAACCACGGGGACGTGGTTTTCCTTTGAAAAACACGATGATAAGGATCCACCGGAGC
TTACCATGACCGAGTACAAGCCCACGGTGCGCCTCGCCACCCGCGACGACGTCCCCAGGGCCGTACGCAC
CCTCGCCGCCGCGTTCGCCGACTACCCCGCCACGCGCCACACCGTCGATCCGGACCGCCACATCGAGCGG
GTCACCGAGCTGCAAGAACTCTTCCTCACGCGCGTCGGGCTCGACATCGGCAAGGTGTGGGTCGCGGACG
ACGGCGCCGCGGTGGCGGTCTGGACCACGCCGGAGAGCGTCGAAGCGGGGGCGGTGTTCGCCGAGATCGG
CCCGCGCATGGCCGAGTTGAGCGGTTCCCGGCTGGCCGCGCAGCAACAGATGGAAGGCCTCCTGGCGCCG
CACCGGCCCAAGGAGCCCGCGTGGTTCCTGGCCACCGTCGGCGTCTCGCCCGACCACCAGGGCAAGGGTC
TGGGCAGCGCCGTCGTGCTCCCCGGAGTGGAGGCGGCCGAGCGCGCCGGGGTGCCCGCCTTCCTGGAGAC
CTCCGCGCCCCGCAACCTCCCCTTCTACGAGCGGCTCGGCTTCACCGTCACCGCCGACGTCGAGGTGCCC
GAAGGACCGCGCACCTGGTGCATGACCCGCAAGCCCGGTGCCTGACGCCCATCGATAGATCCTAATCAAC
CTCTGGATTACAAAATTTGTGAAAGATTGACTGGTATTCTTAACTATGTTGCTCCTTTTACGCTATGTGG
ATACGCTGCTTTAATGCCTTTGTATCATGCTATTGCTTCCCGTATGGCTTTCATTTTCTCCTCCTTGTAT
AAATCCTGGTTGCTGTCTCTTTATGAGGAGTTGTGGCCCGTTGTCAGGCAACGTGGCGTGGTGTGCACTG
TGTTTGCTGACGCAACCCCCACTGGTTGGGGCATTGCCACCACCTGTCAGCTCCTTTCCGGGACTTTCGC
TTTCCCCCTCCCTATTGCCACGGCGGAACTCATCGCCGCCTGCCTTGCCCGCTGCTGGACAGGGGCTCGG
CTGTTGGGCACTGACAATTCCGTGGTGTTGTCGGGGAAATCATCGTCCTTTCCTTGGCTGCTCGCCTGTG
TTGCCACCTGGATTCTGCGCGGGACGTCCTTCTGCTACGTCCCTTCGGCCCTCAATCCAGCGGACCTTCC
TTCCCGCGGCCTGCTGCCGGCTCTGCGGCCTCTTCCGCGTCTTCGCCTTCGCCCTCAGACGAGTCGGATC
TCCCTTTGGGCCGCCTCCCCGCCTGAGATCCTTTAAGACCAATGACTTACAAGGCAGCTGTAGATCTTAG
CCACTTTTTAAAAGAAAAGGGGGGACTGGAAGGGCTAATTCACTCCCAACGAAGACAAGATCTGCTTTTT
GCTTGTACTGGGTCTCTCTGGTTAGACCAGATCTGAGCCTGGGAGCTCTCTGGCTAACTAGGGAACCCAC
TGCTTAAGCCTCAATAAAGCTTGCCTTGAGTGCTTCAAGTAGTGTGTGCCCGTCTGTTGTGTGACTCTGG
TAACTAGAGATCCCTCAGACCCTTTTAGTCAGTGTGGAAAATCTCTAGCAGTAGTAGTTCATGTCATCTT
ATTATTCAGTATTTATAACTTGCAAAGAAATGAATATCAGAGAGTGAGAGGCCCGGGTTAATTAAGGAAA
GGGCTAGATCATTCTTGAAGACGAAAGGGCCTCGTGATACGCCTATTTTTATAGGTTAATGTCATGATAA
TAATGGTTTCTTAGACGTCAGGTGGCACTTTTCGGGGAAATGTGCGCGGAACCCCTATTTGTTTATTTTT
CTAAATACATTCAAATATGTATCCGCTCATGAGACAATAACCCTGATAAATGCTTCAATAATATTGAAAA
AGGAAGAGTATGAGTATTCAACATTTCCGTGTCGCCCTTATTCCCTTTTTTGCGGCATTTTGCCTTCCTG
TTTTTGCTCACCCAGAAACGCTGGTGAAAGTAAAAGATGCTGAAGATCAGTTGGGTGCACGAGTGGGTTA
CATCGAACTGGATCTCAACAGCGGTAAGATCCTTGAGAGTTTTCGCCCCGAAGAACGTTTTCCAATGATG
AGCACTTTTAAAGTTCTGCTATGTGGCGCGGTATTATCCCGTGTTGACGCCGGGCAAGAGCAACTCGGTC
GCCGCATACACTATTCTCAGAATGACTTGGTTGAGTACTCACCAGTCACAGAAAAGCATCTTACGGATGG
CATGACAGTAAGAGAATTATGCAGTGCTGCCATAACCATGAGTGATAACACTGCGGCCAACTTACTTCTG
ACAACGATCGGAGGACCGAAGGAGCTAACCGCTTTTTTGCACAACATGGGGGATCATGTAACTCGCCTTG
ATCGTTGGGAACCGGAGCTGAATGAAGCCATACCAAACGACGAGCGTGACACCACGATGCCTGTAGCAAT
GGCAACAACGTTGCGCAAACTATTAACTGGCGAACTACTTACTCTAGCTTCCCGGCAACAATTAATAGAC
TGGATGGAGGCGGATAAAGTTGCAGGACCACTTCTGCGCTCGGCCCTTCCGGCTGGCTGGTTTATTGCTG
ATAAATCTGGAGCCGGTGAGCGTGGGTCTCGCGGTATCATTGCAGCACTGGGGCCAGATGGTAAGCCCTC
CCGTATCGTAGTTATCTACACGACGGGGAGTCAGGCAACTATGGATGAACGAAATAGACAGATCGCTGAG
ATAGGTGCCTCACTGATTAAGCATTGGTAACTGTCAGACCAAGTTTACTCATATATACTTTAGATTGATT
TAAAACTTCATTTTTAATTTAAAAGGATCTAGGTGAAGATCCTTTTTGATAATCTCATGACCAAAATCCC
TTAACGTGAGTTTTCGTTCCACTGAGCGTCAGACCCCGTAGAAAAGATCAAAGGATCTTCTTGAGATCCT
TTTTTTCTGCGCGTAATCTGCTGCTTGCAAACAAAAAAACCACCGCTACCAGCGGTGGTTTGTTTGCCGG
ATCAAGAGCTACCAACTCTTTTTCCGAAGGTAACTGGCTTCAGCAGAGCGCAGATACCAAATACTGTTCT
TCTAGTGTAGCCGTAGTTAGGCCACCACTTCAAGAACTCTGTAGCACCGCCTACATACCTCGCTCTGCTA
ATCCTGTTACCAGTGGCTGCTGCCAGTGGCGATAAGTCGTGTCTTACCGGGTTGGACTCAAGACGATAGT
TACCGGATAAGGCGCAGCGGTCGGGCTGAACGGGGGGTTCGTGCACACAGCCCAGCTTGGAGCGAACGAC
CTACACCGAACTGAGATACCTACAGCGTGAGCTATGAGAAAGCGCCACGCTTCCCGAAGGGAGAAAGGCG
GACAGGTATCCGGTAAGCGGCAGGGTCGGAACAGGAGAGCGCACGAGGGAGCTTCCAGGGGGAAACGCCT
GGTATCTTTATAGTCCTGTCGGGTTTCGCCACCTCTGACTTGAGCGTCGATTTTTGTGATGCTCGTCAGG
GGGGCGGAGCCTATGGAAAAACGCCAGCAACGCGGCCTTTTTACGGTTCCTGGCCTTTTGCTGGCCTTTT
GCTCACATGTTCTTTCCTGCGTTATCCCCTGATTCTGTGGATAACCGTATTACCGCCTTTGAGTGAGCTG
ATACCGCTCGCCGCAGCCGAACGACCGAGCGCAGCGAGTCAGTGAGCGAGGAAGCGGAAGAGCGCCCAAT
ACGCAAACCGCCTCTCCCCGCGCGTTGGCCGATTCATTAATGCAGCAAGCTCATGGCTGACTAATTTTTT
TTATTTATGCAGAGGCCGAGGCCGCCTCGGCCTCTGAGCTATTCCAGAAGTAGTGAGGAGGCTTTTTTGG
AGGCCTAGGCTTTTGCAAAAAGCTCCCCGTGGCACGACAGGTTTCCCGACTGGAAAGCGGGCAGTGAGCG
CAACGCAATTAATGTGAGTTAGCTCACTCATTAGGCACCCCAGGCTTTACACTTTATGCTTCCGGCTCGT
ATGTTGTGTGGAATTGTGAGCGGATAACAATTTCACACAGGAAACAGCTATGACATGATTACGAATTTCA
CAAATAAAGCATTTTTTTCACTGCATTCTAGTTGTGGTTTGTCCAAACTCATCAATGTATCTTATCATGT
CTGGATCAACTGGATAACTCAAGCTAACCAAAATCATCCCAAACTTCCCACCCCATACCCTATTACCACT
GCCAATTACCTGTGGTTTCATTTACTCTAAACCTGTGATTCCTCTGAATTATTTTCATTTTAAAGAAATT
GTATTTGTTAAATATGTACTACAAACTTAGTAGT
